>Addgene plasmid #45548 | pcDNA5/FRT-HA-hM4D(Gi) | depositor full sequence | sequence record 63774 | pcDNA5/FRT-HA-hM4D(Gi) sequence 6499 bps
GACGGATCGGGAGATCTCCCGATCCCCTATGGTGCACTCTCAGTACAATCTGCTCTGATGCCGCATAGTT
AAGCCAGTATCTGCTCCCTGCTTGTGTGTTGGAGGTCGCTGAGTAGTGCGCGAGCAAAATTTAAGCTACA
ACAAGGCAAGGCTTGACCGACAATTGCATGAAGAATCTGCTTAGGGTTAGGCGTTTTGCGCTGCTTCGCG
ATGTACGGGCCAGATATACGCGTTGACATTGATTATTGACTAGTTATTAATAGTAATCAATTACGGGGTC
ATTAGTTCATAGCCCATATATGGAGTTCCGCGTTACATAACTTACGGTAAATGGCCCGCCTGGCTGACCG
CCCAACGACCCCCGCCCATTGACGTCAATAATGACGTATGTTCCCATAGTAACGCCAATAGGGACTTTCC
ATTGACGTCAATGGGTGGAGTATTTACGGTAAACTGCCCACTTGGCAGTACATCAAGTGTATCATATGCC
AAGTACGCCCCCTATTGACGTCAATGACGGTAAATGGCCCGCCTGGCATTATGCCCAGTACATGACCTTA
TGGGACTTTCCTACTTGGCAGTACATCTACGTATTAGTCATCGCTATTACCATGGTGATGCGGTTTTGGC
AGTACATCAATGGGCGTGGATAGCGGTTTGACTCACGGGGATTTCCAAGTCTCCACCCCATTGACGTCAA
TGGGAGTTTGTTTTGGCACCAAAATCAACGGGACTTTCCAAAATGTCGTAACAACTCCGCCCCATTGACG
CAAATGGGCGGTAGGCGTGTACGGTGGGAGGTCTATATAAGCAGAGCTCTCTGGCTAACTAGAGAACCCA
CTGCTTACTGGCTTATCGAAATTAATACGACTCACTATAGGGAGACCCAAGCTGGCTAGCGTTTAAACTT
AAGCTTGGTACCGAGCTCGGATCCACCATGTACCCATACGATGTTCCAGATTACGCTATGGCCAACTTCA
CACCTGTCAATGGCAGCTCGGGCAATCAGTCCGTGCGCCTGGTCACGTCATCATCCCACAATCGCTATGA
GACGGTGGAAATGGTCTTCATTGCCACAGTGACAGGCTCCCTGAGCCTGGTGACTGTCGTGGGCAACATC
CTGGTGATGCTGTCCATCAAGGTCAACAGGCAGCTGCAGACAGTCAACAACTACTTCCTCTTCAGCCTGG
CGTGTGCTGATCTCATCATAGGCGCCTTCTCCATGAACCTCTACACCGTGTACATCATCAAGGGCTACTG
GCCCCTGGGCGCCGTGGTCTGCGACCTGTGGCTGGCCCTGGACTGCGTGGTGAGCAACGCCTCCGTCATG
AACCTTCTCATCATCAGCTTTGACCGCTACTTCTGCGTCACCAAGCCTCTCACCTACCCTGCCCGGCGCA
CCACCAAGATGGCAGGCCTCATGATTGCTGCTGCCTGGGTACTGTCCTTCGTGCTCTGGGCGCCTGCCAT
CTTGTTCTGGCAGTTTGTGGTGGGTAAGCGGACGGTGCCCGACAACCAGTGCTTCATCCAGTTCCTGTCC
AACCCAGCAGTGACCTTTGGCACAGCCATTGCTGGCTTCTACCTGCCTGTGGTCATCATGACGGTGCTGT
ACATCCACATCTCCCTGGCCAGTCGCAGCCGAGTCCACAAGCACCGGCCCGAGGGCCCGAAGGAGAAGAA
AGCCAAGACGCTGGCCTTCCTCAAGAGCCCACTAATGAAGCAGAGCGTCAAGAAGCCCCCGCCCGGGGAG
GCCGCCCGGGAGGAGCTGCGCAATGGCAAGCTGGAGGAGGCCCCCCCGCCAGCGCTGCCACCGCCACCGC
GCCCCGTGGCTGATAAGGACACTTCCAATGAGTCCAGCTCAGGCAGTGCCACCCAGAACACCAAGGAACG
CCCAGCCACAGAGCTGTCCACCACAGAGGCCACCACGCCCGCCATGCCCGCCCCTCCCCTGCAGCCGCGG
GCCCTCAACCCAGCCTCCAGATGGTCCAAGATCCAGATTGTGACGAAGCAGACAGGCAATGAGTGTGTGA
CAGCCATTGAGATTGTGCCTGCCACGCCGGCTGGCATGCGCCCTGCGGCCAACGTGGCCCGCAAGTTCGC
CAGCATCGCTCGCAACCAGGTGCGCAAGAAGCGGCAGATGGCGGCCCGGGAGCGCAAAGTGACACGAACG
ATCTTTGCCATTCTGCTAGCCTTCATCCTCACCTGGACGCCCTACAACGTCATGGTCCTGGTGAACACCT
TCTGCCAGAGCTGCATCCCTGACACGGTGTGGTCCATTGGCTACTGGCTCTGCTACGTCAACAGCACCAT
CAACCCTGCCTGCTATGCTCTGTGCAACGCCACCTTTAAAAAGACCTTCCGGCACCTGCTGCTGTGCCAG
TATCGGAACATCGGCACTGCCAGGTAGGCGGCCGCTCGAGTCTAGAGGGCCCGTTTAAACCCGCTGATCA
GCCTCGACTGTGCCTTCTAGTTGCCAGCCATCTGTTGTTTGCCCCTCCCCCGTGCCTTCCTTGACCCTGG
AAGGTGCCACTCCCACTGTCCTTTCCTAATAAAATGAGGAAATTGCATCGCATTGTCTGAGTAGGTGTCA
TTCTATTCTGGGGGGTGGGGTGGGGCAGGACAGCAAGGGGGAGGATTGGGAAGACAATAGCAGGCATGCT
GGGGATGCGGTGGGCTCTATGGCTTCTGAGGCGGAAAGAACCAGCTGGGGCTCTAGGGGGTATCCCC
[124 nt withheld, positions 2728-2851]
C
[90 nt withheld, positions 2853-2942]
AGGGTGATGGTTCACGTACCTAGAAGTTCCTATTCCGAAGTTCCTATTCTCTAGAAAGTATAGGAACTTC
CTTGGCCAAAAAGCCTGAACTCACCGCGACGTCTGTCGAGAAGTTTCTGATCGAAAAGTTCGACAGCGTC
TCCGACCTGATGCAGCTCTCGGAGGGCGAAGAATCTCGTGCTTTCAGCTTCGATGTAGGAGGGCGTGGAT
ATGTCCTGCGGGTAAATAGCTGCGCCGATGGTTTCTACAAAGATCGTTATGTTTATCGGCACTTTGCATC
GGCCGCGCTCCCGATTCCGGAAGTGCTTGACATTGGGGAATTCAGCGAGAGCCTGACCTATTGCATCTCC
CGCCGTGCACAGGGTGTCACGTTGCAAGACCTGCCTGAAACCGAACTGCCCGCTGTTCTGCAGCCGGTCG
CGGAGGCCATGGATGCGATCGCTGCGGCCGATCTTAGCCAGACGAGCGGGTTCGGCCCATTCGGACCGCA
AGGAATCGGTCAATACACTACATGGCGTGATTTCATATGCGCGATTGCTGATCCCCATGTGTATCACTGG
CAAACTGTGATGGACGACACCGTCAGTGCGTCCGTCGCGCAGGCTCTCGATGAGCTGATGCTTTGGGCCG
AGGACTGCCCCGAAGTCCGGCACCTCGTGCACGCGGATTTCGGCTCCAACAATGTCCTGACGGACAATGG
CCGCATAACAGCGGTCATTGACTGGAGCGAGGCGATGTTCGGGGATTCCCAATACGAGGTCGCCAACATC
TTCTTCTGGAGGCCGTGGTTGGCTTGTATGGAGCAGCAGACGCGCTACTTCGAGCGGAGGCATCCGGAGC
TTGCAGGATCGCCGCGGCTCCGGGCGTATATGCTCCGCATTGGTCTTGACCAACTCTATCAGAGCTTGGT
TGACGGCAATTTCGATGATGCAGCTTGGGCGCAGGGTCGATGCGACGCAATCGTCCGATCCGGAGCCGGG
ACTGTCGGGCGTACACAAATCGCCCGCAGAAGCGCGGCCGTCTGGACCGATGGCTGTGTAGAAGTACTCG
CCGATAGTGGAAACCGACGCCCCAGCACTCGTCCGAGGGCAAAGGAATAGCACGTACTACGAGATTTCGA
TTCCACCGCCGCCTTCTATGAAAGGTTGGGCTTCGGAATCGTTTTCCGGGACGCCGGCTGGATGATCCTC
CAGCGCGGGGATCTCATGCTGGAGTTCTTCGCCCACCCCAACTTGTTTATTGCAGCTTATAATGGTTACA
AATAAAGCAATAGCATCACAAATTTCACAAATAAAGCATTTTTTTCACTGCATTCTAGTTGTGGTTTGTC
CAAACTCATCAATGTATCTTATCATGTCTGTATACCGTCGACCTCTAGCTAGAGCTTGGCGTAATCATGG
TCATAGCTGTTTCCTGTGTGAAATTGTTATCCGCTCACAATTCCACACAACATACGAGCCGGAAGCATAA
AGTGTAAAGCCTGGGGTGCCTAATGAGTGAGCTAACTCACATTAATTGCGTTGCGCTCACTGCCCGCTTT
CCAGTCGGGAAACCTGTCGTGCCAGCTGCATTAATGAATCGGCCAACGCGCGGGGAGAGGCGGTTTGCGT
ATTGGGCGCTCTTCCGCTTCCTCGCTCACTGACTCGCTGCGCTCGGTCGTTCGGCTGCGGCGAGCGGTAT
CAGCTCACTCAAAGGCGGTAATACGGTTATCCACAGAATCAGGGGATAACGCAGGAAAGAACATGTGAGC
AAAAGGCCAGCAAAAGGCCAGGAACCGTAAAAAGGCCGCGTTGCTGGCGTTTTTCCATAGGCTCCGCCCC
CCTGACGAGCATCACAAAAATCGACGCTCAAGTCAGAGGTGGCGAAACCCGACAGGACTATAAAGATACC
AGGCGTTTCCCCCTGGAAGCTCCCTCGTGCGCTCTCCTGTTCCGACCCTGCCGCTTACCGGATACCTGTC
CGCCTTTCTCCCTTCGGGAAGCGTGGCGCTTTCTCATAGCTCACGCTGTAGGTATCTCAGTTCGGTGTAG
GTCGTTCGCTCCAAGCTGGGCTGTGTGCACGAACCCCCCGTTCAGCCCGACCGCTGCGCCTTATCCGGTA
ACTATCGTCTTGAGTCCAACCCGGTAAGACACGACTTATCGCCACTGGCAGCAGCCACTGGTAACAGGAT
TAGCAGAGCGAGGTATGTAGGCGGTGCTACAGAGTTCTTGAAGTGGTGGCCTAACTACGGCTACACTAGA
AGGACAGTATTTGGTATCTGCGCTCTGCTGAAGCCAGTTACCTTCGGAAAAAGAGTTGGTAGCTCTTGAT
CCGGCAAACAAACCACCGCTGGTAGCGGTGGTTTTTTTGTTTGCAAGCAGCAGATTACGCGCAGAAAAAA
AGGATCTCAAGAAGATCCTTTGATCTTTTCTACGGGGTCTGACGCTCAGTGGAACGAAAACTCACGTTAA
GGGATTTTGGTCATGAGATTATCAAAAAGGATCTTCACCTAGATCCTTTTAAATTAAAAATGAAGTTTTA
AATCAATCTAAAGTATATATGAGTAAACTTGGTCTGACAGTTACCAATGCTTAATCAGTGAGGCACCTAT
CTCAGCGATCTGTCTATTTCGTTCATCCATAGTTGCCTGACTCCCCGTCGTGTAGATAACTACGATACGG
GAGGGCTTACCATCTGGCCCCAGTGCTGCAATGATACCGCGAGACCCACGCTCACCGGCTCCAGATTTAT
CAGCAATAAACCAGCCAGCCGGAAGGGCCGAGCGCAGAAGTGGTCCTGCAACTTTATCCGCCTCCATCCA
GTCTATTAATTGTTGCCGGGAAGCTAGAGTAAGTAGTTCGCCAGTTAATAGTTTGCGCAACGTTGTTGCC
ATTGCTACAGGCATCGTGGTGTCACGCTCGTCGTTTGGTATGGCTTCATTCAGCTCCGGTTCCCAACGAT
CAAGGCGAGTTACATGATCCCCCATGTTGTGCAAAAAAGCGGTTAGCTCCTTCGGTCCTCCGATCGTTGT
CAGAAGTAAGTTGGCCGCAGTGTTATCACTCATGGTTATGGCAGCACTGCATAATTCTCTTACTGTCATG
CCATCCGTAAGATGCTTTTCTGTGACTGGTGAGTACTCAACCAAGTCATTCTGAGAATAGTGTATGCGGC
GACCGAGTTGCTCTTGCCCGGCGTCAATACGGGATAATACCGCGCCACATAGCAGAACTTTAAAAGTGCT
CATCATTGGAAAACGTTCTTCGGGGCGAAAACTCTCAAGGATCTTACCGCTGTTGAGATCCAGTTCGATG
TAACCCACTCGTGCACCCAACTGATCTTCAGCATCTTTTACTTTCACCAGCGTTTCTGGGTGAGCAAAAA
CAGGAAGGCAAAATGCCGCAAAAAAGGGAATAAGGGCGACACGGAAATGTTGAATACTCATACTCTTCCT
TTTTCAATATTATTGAAGCATTTATCAGGGTTATTGTCTCATGAGCGGATACATATTTGAATGTATTTAG
AAAAATAAACAAATAGGGGTTCCGCGCACATTTCCCCGAAAAGTGCCACCTGACGTC
Features (pLannotate 1.2.2; 21 found; start..end, strand, type, name):
     28..80      -  misc_feature   bom (fragment): basis of mobility region from pBR322
    235..614     +  enhancer       CMV enhancer: human cytomegalovirus immediate early enhancer
    615..818     +  promoter       CMV promoter: human cytomegalovirus (CMV) immediate early promoter
    814..847     +  LTR            5' LTR (truncated) (fragment): truncated 5' long terminal repeat (LTR) from HIV-1
    863..881     +  promoter       T7 promoter: promoter for bacteriophage T7 RNA polymerase
    941..967     +  CDS            3xHA (fragment): three tandem HA epitope tags
    968..2404    +  CDS            CHRM4: ACM4_HUMAN - Experimental evidence at protein level: Swiss-Prot protein existence level 1. The muscarinic acetylcholine receptor mediates various cellular responses, including inhibition of adenylate cyclase, breakdown of phosphoinositides and modulation of potassium channels through the action of G proteins. Primary transducing effect is inhibition of adenylate cyclase. From Homo sapiens (Human).
   2458..2682    +  polyA_signal   bGH poly(A) signal: bovine growth hormone polyadenylation signal
   2686..2707    +  promoter       SV40 promoter (fragment): SV40 enhancer and early promoter
   2728..2960    +  rep_origin     f1 ori (fragment) (sequence partly withheld): f1 bacteriophage origin of replication; arrow indicates direction of (+) strand synthesis
   2965..3012    +  protein_bind   FRT: FLP-mediated recombination occurs in the 8-bp core sequence TCTAGAAA (Turan and Bode, 2011). FLP recombinase from the Saccharomyces cerevisiae 2μ plasmid
   3020..4042    +  CDS            HygR: aminoglycoside phosphotransferase from E. coli; aph(4)-Ia; confers resistance to hygromycin
   4052..4177    +  CDS            ble (fragment): BLE_KLEPN - Experimental evidence at protein level: Swiss-Prot protein existence level 1. Binding protein with a strong affinity to the bleomycin family of antibiotics. Binds to CL990; an antimitotic-antibiotic compound. From Klebsiella pneumoniae.
   4172..4293    +  polyA_signal   SV40 poly(A) signal: SV40 polyadenylation signal
   4366..4382    -  protein_bind   lac operator: The lac repressor binds to the lac operator to inhibit transcription in E. coli. This inhibition can be relieved by adding lactose or isopropyl-β-D-thiogalactopyranoside (IPTG). lac repressor encoded by lacI
   4390..4420    -  promoter       lac promoter: promoter for the E. coli lac operon
   4435..4456    -  protein_bind   CAP binding site: CAP binding activates transcription in the presence of cAMP. E. coli catabolite activator protein
   4469..4561    -  CDS            lacI (fragment): lac repressor; lacI; The lac repressor binds to the lac operator to inhibit transcription in E. coli. This inhibition can be relieved by adding lactose or isopropyl-β-D-thiogalactopyranoside (IPTG).
   4744..5332    -  rep_origin     ori: high-copy-number ColE1/pMB1/pBR322/pUC origin of replication
   5503..6363    -  CDS            AmpR: β-lactamase; bla; confers resistance to ampicillin, carbenicillin, and related antibiotics
   6364..6468    -  promoter       AmpR promoter: bla
