[The description below was written by a language model from this plasmid's Addgene catalogue record and pLannotate feature annotations shown in this document.]
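Description:
pcDNA5/FRT-HA-hM4D(Gi) is a 6.5 kb mammalian expression plasmid built on the Invitrogen pcDNA5/FRT backbone. It carries the Gi-coupled DREADD hM4D, an engineered form of the human M4 muscarinic acetylcholine receptor (CHRM4) that was evolved to respond to an otherwise inert synthetic ligand rather than to its native agonist. The roughly 1.4 kb receptor coding sequence sits between retained BamHI and NotI sites. It is transcribed from the human cytomegalovirus immediate-early enhancer and promoter and terminated by the bovine growth hormone polyadenylation signal. An HA epitope fused to the N terminus allows the receptor to be detected with anti-HA antibodies; the annotation shows a single-tag-sized match rather than a full 3xHA array. A T7 promoter lies just upstream of the insert. In E. coli the plasmid is maintained at high copy through a ColE1/pUC-type origin and selected with ampicillin via the bla gene.

The backbone also contains an FRT site placed directly in front of a hygromycin phosphotransferase coding sequence followed by an SV40 polyadenylation signal. No functional promoter is annotated immediately upstream of that gene. In this type of vector, FLP recombinase inserts the plasmid into a matching genomic FRT site in a suitable host line, and hygromycin resistance is typically gained only after correct integration. This yields isogenic stable cell lines with a single defined insertion, although the plasmid can also be used for transient transfection. Several short annotated fragments (HIV-1 LTR, SV40 promoter, f1 ori, ble, lacI) appear to be partial matches or backbone remnants rather than functional elements. The stated purpose is expression of hM4D(Gi) as a chemogenetic neuronal inhibitor acting through Gi signalling.
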