Addgene plasmid #45548: pcDNA5/FRT-HA-hM4D(Gi)
Purpose: Expresses hM4D (Gi) neuronal inhibitor
Depositing lab: Bryan Roth. Publication: Evolving the lock to fit the key to create a family of G protein-coupled receptors potently activated by an inert ligand. Armbruster BN, Li X, Pausch MH, Herlitze S, Roth BL. Proc Natl Acad Sci U S A. 2007 Mar 20;104(12):5163-8. Epub 2007 Mar 2. 10.1073/pnas.0700293104 PubMed 17360345.
Backbone
  Vector backbone: pcDNA5/FRT
  Backbone manufacturer: Invitrogen
  Backbone size w/o insert (bp): 5059
  Total vector size (bp): 6499
  Vector type: Mammalian Expression, Bacterial Expression
  Selectable markers: Hygromycin
Growth in bacteria
  Bacterial resistance: Ampicillin, 100 μg/mL
  Growth temperature: 37°C
  Growth strain: Top10
  Copy number: High Copy
Gene/Insert
  Gene/Insert name: hM4D (Gi)
  Species: H. sapiens (human)
  Insert size (bp): 1440
  Promoter: CMV
  Tag / fusion protein: HA (N terminal on insert)
  Cloning method: Restriction Enzyme; 5′ cloning site BamHI (not destroyed); 3′ cloning site NotI (not destroyed)
  Sequencing primers: 5′ taatacgactcactataggg; 3′ cctcgactgtgccttcta
Terms and licenses: Academic/Nonprofit Terms; Industry Terms: Not Available to Industry
Depositor comments: These plasmids were generated as part of the Illuminating the Druggable Genome (IDG) program sponsored by the NIH Common Fund. The goal of this program is to identify, gather, and distribute information and resources for proteins that currently are not well-studied yet belong to commonly drug-targeted protein families: protein kinases, non-olfactory G-protein coupled receptors (GPCRs), and ion channels. The IDG program is designed to develop fundamental research tools for understudied proteins, elucidate their function, and disseminate the IDG-related resources and data to the greater scientific community.
How to cite: pcDNA5/FRT-HA-hM4D(Gi) was a gift from Bryan Roth (Addgene plasmid # 45548 ; http://n2t.net/addgene:45548 ; RRID:Addgene_45548)
