>Addgene plasmid #45548 | pcDNA5/FRT-HA-hM4D(Gi) | addgene partial sequence | sequence record 66399 | CMV-F 5'-CGCAAATGGGCGGTAGGCGTG-3'
CTAGAGAACCCACTGCTTACTGGCTTATCGAAATTAATACGACTCACTATAGGGAGACCCAAGCTGGCTA
GCGTTTAAACTTAAGCTTGGTACCGAGCTCGGATCCACCATGTACCCATACGATGTTCCAGATTACGCTA
TGGCCAACTTCACACCTGTCAATGGCAGCTCGGGCAATCAGTCCGTGCGCCTGGTCACGTCATCATCCCA
CAATCGCTATGAGACGGTGGAAATGGTCTTCATTGCCACAGTGACAGGCTCCCTGAGCCTGGTGACTGTC
GTGGGCAACATCCTGGTGATGCTGTCCATCAAGGTCAACAGGCAGCTGCAGACAGTCAACAACTACTTCC
TCTTCAGCCTGGCGTGTGCTGATCTCATCATAGGCGCCTTCTCCATGAACCTCTACACCGTGTACATCAT
CAAGGGCTACTGGCCCCTGGGCGCCGTGGTCTGCGACCTGTGGCTGGCCCTGGACTGCGTGGTGAGCAAC
GCCTCCGTCATGAACCTTCTCATCATCAGCTTTGACCGCTACTTCTGCGTCACCAAGCCTCTCACCTACC
CTGCCCGGCGCACCACCAAGATGGCAGGCCTCATGATTGCTGCTGCCTGGGTACTGTCCTTCGTGCTCTG
GGCGCCTGCCATCTTGTTCTGGCAGTTTGTGGTGGGTAAGCGGACGGTGCCCGACAACCAGTGCTTCATC
CAGTTCCTGTCCAACCCAGCAGTGACCTTTGGCACAGCCATTGCTGGCTTCTACCTGCCTGTGGTCATCA
TGACGGTGCTGTACATCCACATCTCCCTGGCCAGTCGCAGCCGAGTCCACAAGCACCGGCCCGAGGGCCC
GAAGGAGAAGAAAGCCAAGACGCTGGCCTTCCTC
